Addgene plasmid #188038: pMXs-KMS
Purpose: Polycistronic human KLF4, MYC and SOX2 were cloned into the pMXs vector
Depositing lab: Young Tang. Depositing organization: University of Connecticut. Publication: Enhanced human somatic cell reprogramming efficiency by fusion of the MYC transactivation domain and OCT4. Wang L, Huang D, Huang C, Yin Y, Vali K, Zhang M, Tang Y. Stem Cell Res. 2017 Dec;25:88-97. doi: 10.1016/j.scr.2017.10.014. Epub 2017 Oct 26. PubMed 29125994.
Backbone
  Vector backbone: pMXs
  Backbone manufacturer: Cell Biolabs, Inc.
  Vector type: Mammalian Expression, Retroviral
Growth in bacteria
  Bacterial resistance: Ampicillin, 100 μg/mL
  Growth temperature: 37°C
  Growth strain: NEB Stable
  Copy number: High Copy
Gene/Insert
  Gene/Insert name: KLF4, MYC, and SOX2 separated by 2A sequences (alt name: KMS)
  Species: H. sapiens (human)
  Entrez Gene: KLF4 (a.k.a. EZF, GKLF); MYC (a.k.a. MRTL, MYCC, bHLHe39, c-Myc); SOX2 (a.k.a. ANOP3, MCOPS3)
Resource information
  A portion of this plasmid was derived from a plasmid made by: mCol.4F2A targeting construct (Plasmid #25794)
Terms and licenses: Academic/Nonprofit Terms; Industry Terms: Not Available to Industry
How to cite: pMXs-KMS was a gift from Young Tang (Addgene plasmid # 188038 ; http://n2t.net/addgene:188038 ; RRID:Addgene_188038)
