[The description below was written by a language model from this plasmid's Addgene catalogue record and pLannotate feature annotations shown in this document.]
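Description:
pMXs-KMS is a Moloney murine leukemia virus-based retroviral expression plasmid built on the pMXs backbone and carrying a polycistronic cassette of three human reprogramming factors, KLF4, MYC and SOX2. It is propagated in E. coli through a high-copy ColE1/pUC-type origin and selected with ampicillin via the β-lactamase gene and its own promoter. A recombination-tolerant host strain is listed, which is typical for plasmids containing repeated LTR sequences. A short lacI fragment annotated near the origin appears to be a backbone remnant.

The viral portion begins with a 5' MMLV LTR, followed by the packaging signal (an MMLV Ψ plus a fragment matching MESV Ψ), a truncated gag lacking its start codon, and a pol region that supplies the splice acceptor. These elements allow the genomic RNA to be packaged when gag, pol and env are supplied in trans by a packaging cell line. No internal promoter is annotated, so the insert is presumably transcribed from the 5' LTR, as is usual for pMXs vectors. The three open reading frames lie in the order KLF4, MYC, SOX2. According to the catalogue entry they are separated by 2A sequences, which cause ribosomal skipping so that a single transcript yields three separate proteins. The 2A elements are not annotated individually but fit the short gaps between the coding regions. KLF4 is annotated only as a fragment match. Downstream lies the 3' LTR, annotated as two adjoining segments, one of which matches a ΔU3 reference fragment.

Part of the cassette derives from an earlier four-factor 2A construct. The plasmid serves to deliver three of the four Yamanaka factors to human somatic cells from one virus. In the associated induced pluripotent stem cell reprogramming study, this let OCT4 or engineered OCT4 fusions be supplied and compared separately.
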