Features (pLannotate 1.2.2; 14 found; start..end, strand, type, name):
     22..615     +  LTR            LTR: long terminal repeat from Moloney murine leukemia virus
    678..877     +  misc_feature   MMLV Ψ: packaging signal of Moloney murine leukemia virus (MMLV)
    929..1017    +  misc_feature   MESV Ψ (fragment): packaging signal of murine embryonic stem cell virus
   1094..1510    +  CDS            gag (truncated): truncated Moloney murine leukemia virus (MMLV) gag gene lacking the start codon
   1520..1894    +  misc_feature   pol region: Moloney murine leukemia virus (MMLV) pol region containing the splice acceptor site
   1924..3288    +  CDS            KLF4 (fragment): KLF4_HUMAN - Also known as EZF, GKLF. Experimental evidence at protein level: Swiss-Prot protein existence level 1. Transcription factor; can act both as activator and as repressor. Binds the 5'-CACCC-3' core sequence. Binds to the promoter region of its own gene and can activate its own transcription. Regulates the expression of key transcription factors during embryonic development. Plays an important role in maintaining embryonic stem cells, and in preventing their differentiation. Required for establishing the barrier function of the skin and for postnatal maturation and maintenance of the
   3400..4716    +  CDS            MYC: MYC_HUMAN - Also known as BHLHE39. Experimental evidence at protein level: Swiss-Prot protein existence level 1. Transcription factor that binds DNA in a non-specific manner, yet also specifically recognizes the core sequence 5'-CAC[GA]TG-3'. Activates the transcription of growth-related genes. Binds to the VEGFA promoter, promoting VEGFA production and subsequent sprouting angiogenesis (PubMed:24940000). Regulator of somatic reprogramming, controls self-renewal of embryonic stem cells. Functions with TAF6L to activate target gene expression through RNA polymerase II pause release (By similari
   4786..5736    +  CDS            SOX2: SOX2_HUMAN - Experimental evidence at protein level: Swiss-Prot protein existence level 1. Transcription factor that forms a trimeric complex with OCT4 on DNA and controls the expression of a number of genes involved in embryonic development such as YES1, FGF4, UTF1 and ZFP206 (By similarity). Binds to the proximal enhancer region of NANOG (By similarity). Critical for early embryogenesis and for embryonic stem cell pluripotency (PubMed:18035408). Downstream SRRT target that mediates the promotion of neural stem cell self-renewal (By similarity). Keeps neural cells undifferentiated by countera
   5807..5928    +  LTR            3' LTR (ΔU3) (fragment): self-inactivating 3' long terminal repeat (LTR) from Moloney murine leukemia virus
   5929..6398    +  LTR            LTR: long terminal repeat from Moloney murine leukemia virus
   6464..6516    -  CDS            lacI (fragment): lac repressor; lacI; The lac repressor binds to the lac operator to inhibit transcription in E. coli. This inhibition can be relieved by adding lactose or isopropyl-β-D-thiogalactopyranoside (IPTG).
   6699..7287    -  rep_origin     ori: high-copy-number ColE1/pMB1/pBR322/pUC origin of replication
   7451..8311    -  CDS            AmpR: β-lactamase; bla; confers resistance to ampicillin, carbenicillin, and related antibiotics
   8312..8416    -  promoter       AmpR promoter: bla
>Addgene plasmid #188038 | pMXs-KMS | addgene full sequence | sequence record 374828 | Addgene NGS Result
CCCGAAAAGTGCCACCTGCATAATGAAAGACCCCACCTGTAGGTTTGGCAAGCTAGCTTAAGTAACGCCA
TTTTGCAAGGCATGGAAAAATACATAACTGAGAATAGAAAAGTTCAGATCAAGGTCAGGAACAGATGGAA
CAGCTGAATATGGGCCAAACAGGATATCTGTGGTAAGCAGTTCCTGCCCCGGCTCAGGGCCAAGAACAGA
TGGAACAGCTGAATATGGGCCAAACAGGATATCTGTGGTAAGCAGTTCCTGCCCCGGCTCAGGGCCAAGA
ACAGATGGTCCCCAGATGCGGTCCAGCCCTCAGCAGTTTCTAGAGAACCATCAGATGTTTCCAGGGTGCC
CCAAGGACCTGAAATGACCCTGTGCCTTATTTGAACTAACCAATCAGTTCGCTTCTCGCTTCTGTTCGCG
CGCTTCTGCTCCCCGAGCTCAATAAAAGAGCCCACAACCCCTCACTCGGCGCGCCAGTCCTCCGATTGAC
TGAGTCGCCCGGGTACCCGTGTATCCAATAAACCCTCTTGCAGTTGCATCCGACTTGTGGTCTCGCTGTT
CCTTGGGAGGGTCTCCTCTGAGTGATTGACTACCCGTCAGCGGGGGTCTTTCATTTGGGGGCTCGTCCGG
GATCGGGAGACCCCTGCCCAGGGACCACCGACCCACCACCGGGAGGTAAGCTGGCCAGCAACTTATCTGT
GTCTGTCCGATTGTCTAGTGTCTATGACTGATTTTATGCGCCTGCGTCGGTACTAGTTAGCTAACTAGCT
CTGTATCTGGCGGACCCGTGGTGGAACTGACGAGTTCGGAACACCCGGCCGCAACCCTGGGAGACGTCCC
AGGGACTTCGGGGGCCGTTTTTGTGGCCCGACCTGAGTCCAAAAATCCCGATCGTTTTGGACTCTTTGGT
GCACCCCCCTAATAGGAGGGATATGTGGTTCTGGTAGGAGACGAGAACCTAAAACAGTTCCCGCCTCCGT
CTGAATTTTTGCTTTCGGTTTGGGACCGAAGCCGCGCCGCGCGTCTTGTCTGCTGCAGCATCGTTCTGTG
TTGTCTCTGTCTGACTGTGTTTCTGTATTTGTCTGAAAATTAGGGCCAGACTGTTACCACTCCCTTAAGT
TTGACCTTAGGTCACTGGAAAGATGTCGAGCGGATCGCTCACAACCAGTCGGTAGATGTCAAGAAGAGAC
GTTGGGTTACCTTCTGCTCTGCAGAATGGCCAACCTTTAACGTCGGATGGCCGCGAGACGGCACCTTTAA
CCGAGACCTCATCACCCAGGTTAAGATCAAGGTCTTTTCACCTGGCCCGCATGGACACCCAGACCAGGTC
CCCTACATCGTGACCTGGGAAGCCTTGGCTTTTGACCCCCCTCCCTGGGTCAAGCCCTTTGTACACCCTA
AGCCTCCGCCTCCTCTTCCTCCATCCGCCCCGTCTCTCCCCCTTGAACCTCCTCGTTCGACCCCGCCTCG
ATCCTCCCTTTATCCAGCCCTCACTCCTTCTCTAGGCGCCCCCATATGGCCATATGAGATCTTATATGGG
GCACCCCCGCCCCTTGTAAACTTCCCTGACCCTGACATGACAAGAGTTACTAACAGCCCCTCTCTCCAAG
CTCACTTACAGGCTCTCTACTTAGTCCAGCACGAAGTCTGGAGACCTCTGGCGGCAGCCTACCAAGAACA
ACTGGACCGACCGGTGGTACCTCACCCTTACCGAGTCGGCGACACAGTGTGGGTCCGCCGACACCAGACT
AAGAACCTAGAACCTCGCTGGAAAGGACCTTACACAGTCCTGCTGACCACCCCCACCGCCCTCAAAGTAG
ACGGCATCGCAGCTTGGATACACGCCGCCCACGTGAAGGCTGCCGACCCCGGGGGTGGACCATCCTCTAG
ACTGCCGGATCTAGCTAGTTAATTAAGGATCCCATGGCTGTCAGCGACGCGCTGCTCCCATCTTTCTCCA
CGTTCGCGTCTGGCCCGGCGGGAAGGGAGAAGACACTGCGTCAAGCAGGTGCCCCGAATAACCGCTGGCG
GGAGGAGCTCTCCCACATGAAGCGACTTCCCCCAGTGCTTCCCGGCCGCCCCTATGACCTGGCGGCGGCG
ACCGTGGCCACAGACCTGGAGAGCGGCGGAGCCGGTGCGGCTTGCGGCGGTAGCAACCTGGCGCCCCTAC
CTCGGAGAGAGACCGAGGAGTTCAACGATCTCCTGGACCTGGACTTTATTCTCTCCAATTCGCTGACCCA
TCCTCCGGAGTCAGTGGCCGCCACCGTGTCCTCGTCAGCGTCAGCCTCCTCTTCGTCGTCGCCGTCGAGC
AGCGGCCCTGCCAGCGCGCCCTCCACCTGCAGCTTCACCTATCCGATCCGGGCCGGGAACGACCCGGGCG
TGGCGCCGGGCGGCACGGGCGGAGGCCTCCTCTATGGCAGGGAGTCCGCTCCCCCTCCGACGGCTCCCTT
CAACCTGGCGGACATCAACGACGTGAGCCCCTCGGGCGGCTTCGTGGCCGAGCTCCTGCGGCCAGAATTG
GACCCGGTGTACATTCCGCCGCAGCAGCCGCAGCCGCCAGGTGGCGGGCTGATGGGCAAGTTCGTGCTGA
AGGCGTCGCTGAGCGCCCCTGGCAGCGAGTACGGCAGCCCGTCGGTCATCAGCGTCAGCAAAGGCAGCCC
TGACGGCAGCCACCCGGTGGTGGTGGCGCCCTACAACGGCGGGCCGCCGCGCACGTGCCCCAAGATCAAG
CAGGAGGCGGTCTCTTCGTGCACCCACTTGGGCGCTGGACCCCCTCTCAGCAATGGCCACCGGCCGGCTG
CACACGACTTCCCCCTGGGGCGGCAGCTCCCCAGCAGGACTACCCCGACCCTGGGTCTTGAGGAAGTGCT
GAGCAGCAGGGACTGTCACCCTGCCCTGCCGCTTCCTCCCGGCTTCCATCCCCACCCGGGGCCCAATTAC
CCATCCTTCCTGCCCGATCAGATGCAGCCGCAAGTCCCGCCGCTCCATTACCAAGAGCTCATGCCACCCG
GTTCCTGCATGCCAGAGGAGCCCAAGCCAAAGAGGGGAAGACGATCGTGGCCCCGGAAAAGGACCGCCAC
CCACACTTGTGATTACGCGGGCTGCGGCAAAACCTACACAAAGAGTTCCCATCTCAAGGCACACCTGCGA
ACCCACACAGGTGAGAAACCTTACCACTGTGACTGGGACGGCTGTGGATGGAAATTCGCCCGCTCAGATG
AACTGACCAGGCACTACCGTAAACACACGGGGCACCGCCCGTTCCAGTGCCAAAAATGCGACCGAGCATT
TTCCAGGTCGGACCACCTCGCCTTACACATGAAGAGGCATTTTGGATCTGGAGCAACAAACTTCTCACTA
CTCAAACAAGCAGGTGACGTGGAGGAGAATCCCGGCCCTATGCCCCTCAACGTTAGCTTCACCAACAGGA
ACTATGACCTCGACTACGACTCGGTGCAGCCGTATTTCTACTGCGACGAGGAGGAGAACTTCTACCAGCA
GCAGCAGCAGAGCGAGCTGCAGCCCCCGGCGCCCAGCGAGGATATCTGGAAGAAATTCGAGCTGCTGCCC
ACCCCGCCCCTGTCCCCTAGCCGCCGCTCCGGGCTCTGCTCGCCCTCCTACGTTGCGGTCACACCCTTCT
CCCTTCGGGGAGACAACGACGGCGGTGGCGGGAGCTTCTCCACGGCCGACCAGCTGGAGATGGTGACCGA
GCTGCTGGGAGGAGACATGGTGAACCAGAGTTTCATCTGCGACCCGGACGACGAGACCTTCATCAAAAAC
ATCATCATCCAGGACTGTATGTGGAGCGGCTTCTCGGCCGCCGCCAAGCTCGTCTCAGAGAAGCTGGCCT
CCTACCAGGCTGCGCGCAAAGACAGCGGCAGCCCGAACCCCGCCCGCGGCCACAGCGTCTGCTCCACCTC
CAGCTTGTACCTGCAGGATCTGAGCGCCGCCGCCTCAGAGTGCATCGACCCCTCGGTGGTCTTCCCCTAC
CCTCTCAACGACAGCAGCTCGCCCAAGTCCTGCGCCTCGCAAGACTCCAGCGCCTTCTCTCCGTCCTCGG
ATTCTCTGCTCTCCTCGACGGAGTCCTCCCCGCAGGGCAGCCCCGAGCCCCTGGTGCTCCATGAGGAGAC
ACCGCCCACCACCAGCAGCGACTCTGAGGAGGAACAAGAAGATGAGGAAGAAATCGATGTTGTTTCTGTG
GAAAAGAGGCAGGCTCCTGGCAAAAGGTCAGAGTCTGGATCACCTTCTGCTGGAGGCCACAGCAAACCTC
CTCACAGCCCACTGGTCCTCAAGAGGTGCCACGTCTCCACACATCAGCACAACTACGCAGCGCCTCCCTC
CACTCGGAAGGACTATCCTGCTGCCAAGAGGGTCAAGTTGGACAGTGTCAGAGTCCTGAGACAGATCAGC
AACAACCGAAAATGCACCAGCCCCAGGTCCTCGGACACCGAGGAGAATGTCAAGAGGCGAACACACAACG
TCTTGGAGCGCCAGAGGAGGAACGAGCTAAAACGGAGCTTTTTTGCCCTGCGTGACCAGATCCCGGAGTT
GGAAAACAATGAAAAGGCCCCCAAGGTAGTTATCCTTAAAAAAGCCACAGCATACATCCTGTCCGTCCAA
GCAGAGGAGCAAAAGCTCATTTCTGAAGAGGACTTGTTGCGGAAACGACGAGAACAGTTGAAACACAAAC
TTGAACAGCTACGGAACTCTTGTGCGGGATCTGGACAATGTACTAACTACGCTTTGTTGAAACTCGCTGG
CGATGTTGAAAGTAACCCCGGTCCCATGTACAACATGATGGAGACGGAGCTGAAGCCGCCGGGCCCGCAG
CAAACTTCGGGGGGCGGCGGCGGCAACTCCACCGCGGCGGCGGCCGGCGGCAACCAGAAAAACAGCCCGG
ACCGCGTCAAGCGGCCCATGAATGCCTTCATGGTGTGGTCCCGCGGGCAGCGGCGCAAGATGGCCCAGGA
GAACCCCAAGATGCACAACTCGGAGATCAGCAAGCGCCTGGGCGCCGAGTGGAAACTTTTGTCGGAGACG
GAGAAGCGGCCGTTCATCGACGAGGCTAAGCGGCTGCGAGCGCTGCACATGAAGGAGCACCCGGATTATA
AATACCGGCCCCGGCGGAAAACCAAGACGCTCATGAAGAAGGATAAGTACACGCTGCCCGGCGGGCTGCT
GGCCCCCGGCGGCAATAGCATGGCGAGCGGGGTCGGGGTGGGCGCCGGCCTGGGCGCGGGCGTGAACCAG
CGCATGGACAGTTACGCGCACATGAACGGCTGGAGCAACGGCAGCTACAGCATGATGCAGGACCAGCTGG
GCTACCCGCAGCACCCGGGCCTCAATGCGCACGGCGCAGCGCAGATGCAGCCCATGCACCGCTACGACGT
GAGCGCCCTGCAGTACAACTCCATGACCAGCTCGCAGACCTACATGAACGGCTCGCCCACCTACAGCATG
TCCTACTCGCAGCAGGGCACCCCTGGCATGGCTCTTGGCTCCATGGGTTCGGTGGTCAAGTCCGAGGCCA
GCTCCAGCCCCCCTGTGGTTACCTCTTCCTCCCACTCCAGGGCGCCCTGCCAGGCCGGGGACCTCCGGGA
CATGATCAGCATGTATCTCCCCGGCGCCGAGGTGCCGGAACCCGCCGCCCCCAGCAGACTTCACATGTCC
CAGCACTACCAGAGCGGCCCGGTGCCCGGCACGGCCATTAACGGCACACTGCCCCTCTCACACATGTGAG
GCGGCCGCCAGCACAGTGGTCGACGATAAAATAAAAGATTTTATTTAGTCTCCAGAAAAAGGGGGGAATG
AAAGACCCCACCTGTAGGTTTGGCAAGCTAGCTTAAGTAACGCCATTTTGCAAGGCATGGAAAAATACAT
AACTGAGAATAGAGAAGTTCAGATCAAGGTCAGGAACAGATGGAACAGCTGAATATGGGCCAAACAGGAT
ATCTGTGGTAAGCAGTTCCTGCCCCGGCTCAGGGCCAAGAACAGATGGAACAGCTGAATATGGGCCAAAC
AGGATATCTGTGGTAAGCAGTTCCTGCCCCGGCTCAGGGCCAAGAACAGATGGTCCCCAGATGCGGTCCA
GCCCTCAGCAGTTTCTAGAGAACCATCAGATGTTTCCAGGGTGCCCCAAGGACCTGAAATGACCCTGTGC
CTTATTTGAACTAACCAATCAGTTCGCTTCTCGCTTCTGTTCGCGCGCTTCTGCTCCCCGAGCTCAATAA
AAGAGCCCACAACCCCTCACTCGGGGCGCCAGTCCTCCGATTGACTGAGTCGCCCGGGTACCCGTGTATC
CAATAAACCCTCTTGCAGTTGCATCCGACTTGTGGTCTCGCTGTTCCTTGGGAGGGTCTCCTCTGAGTGA
TTGACTACCCGTCAGCGGGGGTCTTTCACATGCAGCATGTATCAAAATTAATTTGGTTTTTTTTCTTAAG
TATTTACATTAAATGGCCATAGTTGCATTAATGAATCGGCCAACGCGCGGGGAGAGGCGGTTTGCGTATT
GGGCGCTCTTCCGCTTCCTCGCTCACTGACTCGCTGCGCTCGGTCGTTCGGCTGCGGCGAGCGGTATCAG
CTCACTCAAAGGCGGTAATACGGTTATCCACAGAATCAGGGGATAACGCAGGAAAGAACATGTGAGCAAA
AGGCCAGCAAAAGGCCAGGAACCGTAAAAAGGCCGCGTTGCTGGCGTTTTTCCATAGGCTCCGCCCCCCT
GACGAGCATCACAAAAATCGACGCTCAAGTCAGAGGTGGCGAAACCCGACAGGACTATAAAGATACCAGG
CGTTTCCCCCTGGAAGCTCCCTCGTGCGCTCTCCTGTTCCGACCCTGCCGCTTACCGGATACCTGTCCGC
CTTTCTCCCTTCGGGAAGCGTGGCGCTTTCTCATAGCTCACGCTGTAGGTATCTCAGTTCGGTGTAGGTC
GTTCGCTCCAAGCTGGGCTGTGTGCACGAACCCCCCGTTCAGCCCGACCGCTGCGCCTTATCCGGTAACT
ATCGTCTTGAGTCCAACCCGGTAAGACACGACTTATCGCCACTGGCAGCAGCCACTGGTAACAGGATTAG
CAGAGCGAGGTATGTAGGCGGTGCTACAGAGTTCTTGAAGTGGTGGCCTAACTACGGCTACACTAGAAGA
ACAGTATTTGGTATCTGCGCTCTGCTGAAGCCAGTTACCTTCGGAAAAAGAGTTGGTAGCTCTTGATCCG
GCAAACAAACCACCGCTGGTAGCGGTGGTTTTTTTGTTTGCAAGCAGCAGATTACGCGCAGAAAAAAAGG
ATCTCAAGAAGATCCTTTGATCTTTTCTACGGGGTCTGACGCTCAGTGGAACGAAAACTCACGTTAAGGG
ATTTTGGTCATGAGATTATCAAAAAGGATCTTCACCTAGATCCTTTTGCGGCCGGCCGCAAATCAATCTA
AAGTATATATGAGTAAACTTGGTCTGACAGTTACCAATGCTTAATCAGTGAGGCACCTATCTCAGCGATC
TGTCTATTTCGTTCATCCATAGTTGCCTGACTCCCCGTCGTGTAGATAACTACGATACGGGAGGGCTTAC
CATCTGGCCCCAGTGCTGCAATGATACCGCGAGACCCACGCTCACCGGCTCCAGATTTATCAGCAATAAA
CCAGCCAGCCGGAAGGGCCGAGCGCAGAAGTGGTCCTGCAACTTTATCCGCCTCCATCCAGTCTATTAAT
TGTTGCCGGGAAGCTAGAGTAAGTAGTTCGCCAGTTAATAGTTTGCGCAACGTTGTTGCCATTGCTACAG
GCATCGTGGTGTCACGCTCGTCGTTTGGTATGGCTTCATTCAGCTCCGGTTCCCAACGATCAAGGCGAGT
TACATGATCCCCCATGTTGTGCAAAAAAGCGGTTAGCTCCTTCGGTCCTCCGATCGTTGTCAGAAGTAAG
TTGGCCGCAGTGTTATCACTCATGGTTATGGCAGCACTGCATAATTCTCTTACTGTCATGCCATCCGTAA
GATGCTTTTCTGTGACTGGTGAGTACTCAACCAAGTCATTCTGAGAATAGTGTATGCGGCGACCGAGTTG
CTCTTGCCCGGCGTCAATACGGGATAATACCGCGCCACATAGCAGAACTTTAAAAGTGCTCATCATTGGA
AAACGTTCTTCGGGGCGAAAACTCTCAAGGATCTTACCGCTGTTGAGATCCAGTTCGATGTAACCCACTC
GTGCACCCAACTGATCTTCAGCATCTTTTACTTTCACCAGCGTTTCTGGGTGAGCAAAAACAGGAAGGCA
AAATGCCGCAAAAAAGGGAATAAGGGCGACACGGAAATGTTGAATACTCATACTCTTCCTTTTTCAATAT
TATTGAAGCATTTATCAGGGTTATTGTCTCATGAGCGGATACATATTTGAATGTATTTAGAAAAATAAAC
AAATAGGGGTTCCGCGCACATTTC
